>Addgene plasmid #104798 | pSC24 | addgene full sequence | sequence record 202699 | Addgene NGS Result
AATTTGTAGATTAATCTGAGTTTTTCTGATTAACAGGGTACCGGGCCCCCCCTCGAGGCGCGCCAAGCTA
TCAAACAAGTTTGTACAAAAAAGCAGGCTCCGAATTCGCCCTTCACCATGGATTACAAGGATGATGATGA
TAAGGATTACAAGGATGATGATGATAAGATGGCTCCAAAGAAGAAGAGAAAGGTTGGAATCCACGGAGTT
CCAGCTGCTGATAAGAAGTACTCTATCGGACTTGACATCGGAACCAACTCTGTTGGATGGGCTGTTATCA
CCGATGAGTACAAGGTTCCATCTAAGAAGTTCAAGGTTCTTGGAAACACCGATAGACACTCTATCAAGAA
GAACCTTATCGGTGCTCTTCTTTTCGATTCTGGAGAGACCGCTGAGGCTACCAGATTGAAGAGAACCGCT
AGAAGAAGATACACCAGAAGAAAGAACAGAATCTGCTACCTTCAGGAAATCTTCTCTAACGAGATGGCTA
AGGTTGATGATTCTTTCTTCCACAGACTTGAGGAGTCTTTCCTTGTTGAGGAGGATAAGAAGCACGAGAG
ACACCCAATCTTCGGAAACATCGTTGATGAGGTTGCTTACCACGAGAAGTACCCAACCATCTACCACCTT
AGAAAGAAGTTGGTTGATTCTACCGATAAGGCTGATCTTAGACTTATCTACCTTGCTCTTGCTCACATGA
TCAAGTTCAGAGGACACTTCCTTATCGAGGGAGACCTTAACCCAGATAACTCTGATGTTGATAAGTTGTT
CATCCAGCTTGTTCAGACCTACAACCAGCTTTTCGAGGAGAACCCAATCAACGCTTCTGGAGTTGATGCT
AAGGCTATCCTTTCTGCTAGACTTTCTAAGTCTCGTAGACTTGAGAACCTTATCGCTCAGCTTCCAGGAG
AGAAGAAGAACGGACTTTTCGGAAACCTTATCGCTCTTTCTCTTGGACTTACCCCAAACTTCAAGTCTAA
CTTCGATCTTGCTGAGGATGCTAAGTTGCAGCTTTCTAAGGATACCTACGATGATGATCTTGATAACCTT
CTTGCTCAGATCGGAGATCAGTACGCTGATCTTTTCCTTGCTGCTAAGAACCTTTCTGATGCTATCCTTC
TTTCTGACATCCTTAGAGTTAACACCGAGATCACCAAGGCTCCACTTTCTGCTTCTATGATCAAGAGATA
CGATGAGCACCACCAGGATCTTACCCTTTTGAAGGCTCTTGTTAGACAGCAGCTTCCAGAGAAGTACAAG
GAAATCTTCTTCGATCAGTCTAAGAACGGATACGCTGGATACATCGATGGAGGAGCTTCTCAGGAGGAGT
TCTACAAGTTCATCAAGCCAATCCTTGAGAAGATGGATGGAACCGAGGAGCTTCTTGTTAAGTTGAACAG
AGAGGATCTTCTTAGAAAGCAGAGAACCTTCGATAACGGATCTATCCCACACCAGATCCACCTTGGAGAG
CTTCACGCTATCCTTCGTAGACAGGAGGATTTCTACCCATTCTTGAAGGATAACAGAGAGAAGATCGAGA
AGATCCTTACCTTCAGAATCCCATACTACGTTGGACCACTTGCTAGAGGAAACTCTCGTTTCGCTTGGAT
GACCAGAAAGTCTGAGGAGACCATCACCCCTTGGAACTTCGAGGAGGTAAGTTTCTGCTTCTACCTTTGA
TATATATATAATAATTATCATTAATTAGTAGTAATATAATATTTCAAATATTTTTTTCAAAATAAAAGAA
TGTAGTATATAGCAATTGCTTTTCTGTAGTTTATAAGTGTGTATATTTTAATTTATAACTTTTCTAATAT
ATGACCAAAATTTGTTGATGTGCAGGTTGTTGATAAGGGAGCTTCTGCTCAGTCTTTCATCGAGAGAATG
ACCAACTTCGATAAGAACCTTCCAAACGAGAAGGTTCTTCCAAAGCACTCTCTTCTTTACGAGTACTTCA
CCGTTTACAACGAGCTTACCAAGGTTAAGTACGTTACCGAGGGAATGAGAAAGCCAGCTTTCCTTTCTGG
AGAGCAGAAGAAGGCTATCGTTGATCTTCTTTTCAAGACCAACAGAAAGGTTACCGTTAAGCAGTTGAAG
GAGGATTACTTCAAGAAGATCGAGTGCTTCGATTCTGTTGAAATCTCTGGAGTTGAGGATAGATTCAACG
CTTCTCTTGGAACCTACCACGATCTTTTGAAGATCATCAAGGATAAGGATTTCCTTGATAACGAGGAGAA
CGAGGACATCCTTGAGGACATCGTTCTTACCCTTACCCTTTTCGAGGATAGAGAGATGATCGAGGAGAGA
CTCAAGACCTACGCTCACCTTTTCGATGATAAGGTTATGAAGCAGTTGAAGAGAAGAAGATACACCGGAT
GGGGTAGACTTTCTCGTAAGTTGATCAACGGAATCAGAGATAAGCAGTCTGGAAAGACCATCCTTGATTT
CTTGAAGTCTGATGGATTCGCTAACAGAAACTTCATGCAGCTTATCCACGATGATTCTCTTACCTTCAAG
GAGGACATCCAGAAGGCTCAGGTTTCTGGACAGGGAGATTCTCTTCACGAGCACATCGCTAACCTTGCTG
GATCTCCAGCTATCAAGAAGGGAATCCTTCAGACCGTTAAGGTTGTTGATGAGCTTGTTAAGGTTATGGG
TAGACACAAGCCAGAGAACATCGTTATCGAGATGGCTAGAGAGAACCAGACCACCCAGAAGGGACAGAAG
AACTCTCGTGAGAGAATGAAGAGAATCGAGGAGGGAATCAAGGAGCTTGGATCTCAAATCTTGAAGGAGC
ACCCAGTTGAGAACACCCAGCTTCAGAACGAGAAGTTGTACCTTTACTACCTTCAGAACGGAAGAGATAT
GTACGTTGATCAGGAGCTTGACATCAACAGACTTTCTGATTACGATGTTGATCACATCGTTCCACAGTCT
TTCTTGAAGGATGATTCTATCGATAACAAGGTTCTTACCCGTTCTGATAAGAACAGAGGAAAGTCTGATA
ACGTTCCATCTGAGGAGGTTGTTAAGAAGATGAAGAACTACTGGAGACAGCTTCTTAACGCTAAGTTGAT
CACCCAGAGAAAGTTCGATAACCTTACCAAGGCTGAGAGAGGAGGACTTTCTGAGCTTGATAAGGCTGGA
TTCATCAAGAGACAGCTTGTTGAGACCAGACAGATCACCAAGCACGTTGCTCAGATCCTTGATTCTCGTA
TGAACACCAAGTACGATGAGAACGATAAGTTGATCAGAGAGGTTAAGGTTATCACCTTGAAGTCTAAGTT
GGTTTCTGATTTCAGAAAGGATTTCCAGTTCTACAAGGTTAGAGAGATCAACAACTACCACCACGCTCAC
GATGCTTACCTTAACGCTGTTGTTGGAACCGCTCTTATCAAGAAGTACCCAAAGTTGGAGTCTGAGTTCG
TTTACGGAGATTACAAGGTTTACGATGTTAGAAAGATGATCGCTAAGTCTGAGCAGGAGATCGGAAAGGC
TACCGCTAAGTACTTCTTCTACTCTAACATCATGAACTTCTTCAAGACCGAGATCACCCTTGCTAACGGA
GAGATCAGAAAGAGACCACTTATCGAGACCAACGGAGAGACCGGAGAGATCGTTTGGGATAAGGGAAGAG
ATTTCGCTACCGTTAGAAAGGTTCTTTCTATGCCACAGGTTAACATCGTTAAGAAAACCGAGGTTCAGAC
CGGAGGATTCTCTAAGGAGTCTATCCTTCCAAAGAGAAACTCTGATAAGTTGATCGCTAGAAAGAAGGAT
TGGGACCCAAAGAAGTACGGAGGATTCGATTCTCCAACCGTTGCTTACTCTGTTCTTGTTGTTGCTAAGG
TTGAGAAGGGAAAGTCTAAGAAGTTGAAGTCTGTTAAGGAGCTTCTTGGAATCACCATCATGGAGCGTTC
TTCTTTCGAGAAGAACCCAATCGATTTCCTTGAGGCTAAGGGATACAAGGAGGTTAAGAAGGATCTTATC
ATCAAGTTGCCAAAGTACTCTCTTTTCGAGCTTGAGAACGGAAGAAAGAGAATGCTTGCTTCTGCTGGAG
AGCTTCAGAAGGGAAACGAGCTTGCTCTTCCATCTAAGTACGTTAACTTCCTTTACCTTGCTTCTCACTA
CGAGAAGTTGAAGGGATCTCCAGAGGATAACGAGCAGAAGCAGCTTTTCGTTGAGCAGCACAAGCACTAC
CTTGATGAGATCATCGAGCAAATCTCTGAGTTCTCTAAGAGAGTTATCCTTGCTGATGCTAACCTTGATA
AGGTTCTTTCTGCTTACAACAAGCACAGAGATAAGCCAATCAGAGAGCAGGCTGAGAACATCATCCACCT
TTTCACCCTTACCAACCTTGGTGCTCCAGCTGCTTTCAAGTACTTCGATACCACCATCGATAGAAAAAGA
TACACCTCTACCAAGGAGGTTCTTGATGCTACCCTTATCCACCAGTCTATCACCGGACTTTACGAGACCA
GAATCGATCTTTCTCAGCTTGGAGGAGATAAGAGACCAGCTGCTACCAAGAAGGCTGGACAGGCTAAGAA
GAAGAAGTGAGACGTCCGATCGTTCAAACATTTGGCAATAAAGTTTCTTAAGATTGAATCCTGTTGCCGG
TCTTGCGATGATTATCATATAATTTCTGTTGAATTACGTTAAGCATGTAATAATTAACATGTAATGCATG
ACGTTATTTATGAGATGGGTTTTTATGATTAGAGTCCCGCAATTATACATTTAATACGCGATAGAAAACA
AAATATAGCGCGCAAACTAGGATAAATTATCGCGCGCGGTGTCATCTATGTTACTAGATCGGGAATTGAT
CCCCCCTCGACAGCTTCCGGAAAGGGCGAATTCGCAACTTTGTATACAAAAGTTGCCGAGCTCGCGGCCG
CATGTTGTTGTTACCAGAAAGTAAATAAATGTTCAATCTCTGATGTTCTCAAGTAAGTGAGTTTTATTGG
GAATAATATTAACTTATGTTCTTCTTGCATTTGATTTCTTTGCCGCTCTCTTCTTCTATCTTAAATCTGT
GTATACTATTTCACTATTGGGCTTTTTATTAGTCTATAATGGGACTCAAAATAAGGCTTTGGCCCACATC
AAAAAGATAAGTCACAAATCAAAACTAAATTCAGAGTCTTTTCTCCCACATCGGTCACTGTACTCATTTT
GTGTTTGTTTATATATTACACGAACCGATCTTTGGTACGCCCAATGGTGAGGCAATTGAGTTTTAGAGCT
AGAAATAGCAAGTTAAAATAAGGCTAGTCCGTTATCAACTTGAAAAAGTGGCACCGAGTCGGTGCTTTTT
TTCTAGACCCAGCTTTCTTGTACAAAGTTGGCATTACCATGGCTTCGTTGAACAACGGAAACTCGACTTG
CCTTCCGCACAATACATCATTTCTTCTTAGCTTTTTTTCTTCTTCTTCGTTCATACAGTTTTTTTTTGTT
TATCAGCTTACATTTTCTTGAACCGTAGCTTTCGTTTTCTTCTTTTTAACTTTCCATTCGGAGTTTTTGT
ATCTTGTTTCATAGTTTGTCCCAGGATTAGAATGATTAGGCATCGAACCTTCAAGAATTTGATTGAATAA
AACATCTTCATTCTTAAGATATGAAGATAATCTTCAAAAGGCCCCTGGGAATCTGAAAGAAGAGAAGCAG
GCCCATTTATATGGGAAAGAACAATAGTATTTCTTATATAGGCCCATTTAAGTTGAAAACAATCTTCAAA
AGTCCCACATCGCTTAGATAAGAAAACGAAGCTGAGTTTATATACAGCTAGAGTCGAAGTAGTGATTGCC
ACCAATTTACCGCATCAGTTTTAGAGCTAGAAATAGCAAGTTAAAATAAGGCTAGTCCGTTATCAACTTG
AAAAAGTGGCACCGAGTCGGTGCTTTTTTTCTAGACCCAGCTTTCTTGTACAAAGTTGGCATTACTGCAG
GTCGACGACCCAGCTTTCTTGTACAAAGTGGTTCGATAATTCTTAATTAACTAGTTCTAGAGCGGCCGCC
ACCGCGGTGGAGCTCGAATTTCCCCGATCGTTCAAACATTTGGCAATAAAGTTTCTTAAGATTGAATCCT
GTTGCCGGTCTTGCGATGATTATCATATAATTTCTGTTGAATTACGTTAAGCATGTAATAATTAACATGT
AATGCATGACGTTATTTATGAGATGGGTTTTTATGATTAGAGTCCCGCAATTATACATTTAATACGCGAT
AGAAAACAAAATATAGCGCGCAAACTAGGATAAATTATCGCGCGCGGTGTCATCTATGTTACTAGATCGG
GAATTCGTAATCATGGTCATAGCTGTTTCCTGCCTAGTCGGAGCGGCCGCGTCCGTCTAGCTGATAGTGA
CCTTAGGCGACTTTTGAACGCGCAATAATGGTTTCTGACGTATGTGCTTAGCTCATTAAACTCCAGAAAC
CCGCGGCTGAGTGGCTCCTTCAACGTTGCGGTTCTGTCAGTTCCAAACGTAAAACGGCTTGTCCCGCGTC
ATCGGCGGGGGTCATAACGTGACTCCCTTAATTCTCCGCTCATGATCAGATTGTCGTTTCCCGCCTTCAG
TTTAAACTATCAGTGTTTGACAGGATATATTGGCGGGTAAACCTAAGAGAAAAGAGCGTTTATTAGAATA
ATCGGATATTTAAAAGGGCGTGAAAAGGTTTATCCGTTCGTCCATTTGTATGTGCATGCCAACCACAGGG
TTCCCCAGATCTGGCGCCGGCCAGCGAGACGAGCAAGATTGGCCGCCGCCCGAAACGATCCGACAGCGCG
CCCAGCACAGGTGCGCAGGCAAATTGCACCAACGCATACAGCGCCAGCAGAATGCCATAGTGGGCGGTGA
CGTCGTTCGAGTGAACCAGATCGCGCAGGAGGCCCGGCAGCACCGGCATAATCAGGCCGATGCCGACAGC
GTCGAGCGCGACAGTGCTCAGAATTACGATCAGGGGTATGTTGGGTTTCACGTCTGGCCTCCGGACCAGC
CTCCGCTGGTCCGATTGAACGCGCGGATTCTTTATCACTGATAAGTTGGTGGACATATTATGTTTATCAG
TGATAAAGTGTCAAGCATGACAAAGTTGCAGCCGAATACAGTGATCCGTGCCGCCCTGGACCTGTTGAAC
GAGGTCGGCGTAGACGGTCTGACGACACGCAAACTGGCGGAACGGTTGGGGGTTCAGCAGCCGGCGCTTT
ACTGGCACTTCAGGAACAAGCGGGCGCTGCTCGACGCACTGGCCGAAGCCATGCTGGCGGAGAATCATAC
GCATTCGGTGCCGAGAGCCGACGACGACTGGCGCTCATTTCTGATCGGGAATGCCCGCAGCTTCAGGCAG
GCGCTGCTCGCCTACCGCGATGGCGCGCGCATCCATGCCGGCACGCGACCGGGCGCACCGCAGATGGAAA
CGGCCGACGCGCAGCTTCGCTTCCTCTGCGAGGCGGGTTTTTCGGCCGGGGACGCCGTCAATGCGCTGAT
GACAATCAGCTACTTCACTGTTGGGGCCGTGCTTGAGGAGCAGGCCGGCGACAGCGATGCCGGCGAGCGC
GGCGGCACCGTTGAACAGGCTCCGCTCTCGCCGCTGTTGCGGGCCGCGATAGACGCCTTCGACGAAGCCG
GTCCGGACGCAGCGTTCGAGCAGGGACTCGCGGTGATTGTCGATGGATTGGCGAAAAGGAGGCTCGTTGT
CAGGAACGTTGAAGGACCGAGAAAGGGTGACGATTGATCAGGACCGCTGCCGGAGCGCAACCCACTCACT
ACAGCAGAGCCATGTAGACAACATCCCCTCCCCCTTTCCACCGCGTCAGACGCCCGTAGCAGCCCGCTAC
GGGCTTTTTCATGCCCTGCCCTAGCGTCCAAGCCTCACGGCCGCGCTCGGCCTCTCTGGCGGCCTTCTGG
CGCTCTTCCGCTTCCTCGCTCACTGACTCGCTGCGCTCGGTCGTTCGGCTGCGGCGAGCGGTATCAGCTC
ACTCAAAGGCGGTAATACGGTTATCCACAGAATCAGGGGATAACGCAGGAAAGAACATGTGAGCAAAAGG
CCAGCAAAAGGCCAGGAACCGTAAAAAGGCCGCGTTGCTGGCGTTTTTCCATAGGCTCCGCCCCCCTGAC
GAGCATCACAAAAATCGACGCTCAAGTCAGAGGTGGCGAAACCCGACAGGACTATAAAGATACCAGGCGT
TTCCCCCTGGAAGCTCCCTCGTGCGCTCTCCTGTTCCGACCCTGCCGCTTACCGGATACCTGTCCGCCTT
TCTCCCTTCGGGAAGCGTGGCGCTTTTCCGCTGCATAACCCTGCTTCGGGGTCATTATAGCGATTTTTTC
GGTATATCCATCCTTTTTCGCACGATATACAGGATTTTGCCAAAGGGTTCGTGTAGACTTTCCTTGGTGT
ATCCAACGGCGTCAGCCGGGCAGGATAGGTGAAGTAGGCCCACCCGCGAGCGGGTGTTCCTTCTTCACTG
TCCCTTATTCGCACCTGGCGGTGCTCAACGGGAATCCTGCTCTGCGAGGCTGGCCGGCTACCGCCGGCGT
AACAGATGAGGGCAAGCGGATGGCTGATGAAACCAAGCCAACCAGGAAGGGCAGCCCACCTATCAAGGTG
TACTGCCTTCCAGACGAACGAAGAGCGATTGAGGAAAAGGCGGCGGCGGCCGGCATGAGCCTGTCGGCCT
ACCTGCTGGCCGTCGGCCAGGGCTACAAAATCACGGGCGTCGTGGACTATGAGCACGTCCGCGAGCTGGC
CCGCATCAATGGCGACCTGGGCCGCCTGGGCGGCCTGCTGAAACTCTGGCTCACCGACGACCCGCGCACG
GCGCGGTTCGGTGATGCCACGATCCTCGCCCTGCTGGCGAAGATCGAAGAGAAGCAGGACGAGCTTGGCA
AGGTCATGATGGGCGTGGTCCGCCCGAGGGCAGAGCCATGACTTTTTTAGCCGCTAAAACGGCCGGGGGG
TGCGCGTGATTGCCAAGCACGTCCCCATGCGCTCCATCAAGAAGAGCGACTTCGCGGAGCTGGTGAAGTA
CATCACCGACGAGCAAGGCAAGACCGAGCGCCTTTCCGACGCTCACCGGGCTGGTTGCCCTCGCCGCTGG
GCTGGCGGCCGTCTATGGCCCTGCAAACGCGCCAGAAACGCCGTCGAAGCCGTGTGCGAGACACCGCGGC
CGGCCGCCGGCGTTGTGGATACCTCGCGGAAAACTTGGCCCTCACTGACAGATGAGGGGCGGACGTTGAC
ACTTGAGGGGCCGACTCACCCGGCGCGGCGTTGACAGATGAGGGGCAGGCTCGATTTCGGCCGGCGACGT
GGAGCTGGCCAGCCTCGCAAATCGGCGAAAACGCCTGATTTTACGCGAGTTTCCCACAGATGATGTGGAC
AAGCCTGGGGATAAGTGCCCTGCGGTATTGACACTTGAGGGGCGCGACTACTGACAGATGAGGGGCGCGA
TCCTTGACACTTGAGGGGCAGAGTGCTGACAGATGAGGGGCGCACCTATTGACATTTGAGGGGCTGTCCA
CAGGCAGAAAATCCAGCATTTGCAAGGGTTTCCGCCCGTTTTTCGGCCACCGCTAACCTGTCTTTTAACC
TGCTTTTAAACCAATATTTATAAACCTTGTTTTTAACCAGGGCTGCGCCCTGTGCGCGTGACCGCGCACG
CCGAAGGGGGGTGCCCCCCCTTCTCGAACCCTCCCGGCCCGCTAACGCGGGCCTCCCATCCCCCCAGGGG
CTGCGCCCCTCGGCCGCGAACGGCCTCACCCCAAAAATGGCAGCGCTGGCAGTCCTTGCCATTGCCGGGA
TCGGGGCAGTAACGGGATGGGCGATCAGCCCGAGCGCGACGCCCGGAAGCATTGACGTGCCGCAGGTGCT
GGCATCGACATTCAGCGACCAGGTGCCGGGCAGTGAGGGCGGCGGCCTGGGTGGCGGCCTGCCCTTCACT
TCGGCCGTCGGGGCATTCACGGACTTCATGGCGGGGCCGGCAATTTTTACCTTGGGCATTCTTGGCATAG
TGGTCGCGGGTGCCGTGCTCGTGTTCGGGGGTGCGATAAACCCAGCGAACCATTTGAGGTGATAGGTAAG
ATTATACCGAGGTATGAAAACGAGAATTGGACCTTTACAGAATTACTCTATGAAGCGCCATATTTAAAAA
GCTACCAAGACGAAGAGGATGAAGAGGATGAGGAGGCAGATTGCCTTGAATATATTGACAATACTGATAA
GATAATATATCTTTTATATAGAAGATATCGCCGTATGTAAGGATTTCAGGGGGCAAGGCATAGGCAGCGC
GCTTATCAATATATCTATAGAATGGGCAAAGCATAAAAACTTGCATGGACTAATGCTTGAAACCCAGGAC
AATAACCTTATAGCTTGTAAATTCTATCATAATTGGGTAATGACTCCAACTTATTGATAGTGTTTTATGT
TCAGATAATGCCCGATGACTTTGTCATGCAGCTCCACCGATTTTGAGAACGACAGCGACTTCCGTCCCAG
CCGTGCCAGGTGCTGCCTCAGATTCAGGTTATGCCGCTCAATTCGCTGCGTATATCGCTTGCTGATTACG
TGCAGCTTTCCCTTCAGGCGGGATTCATACAGCGGCCAGCCATCCGTCATCCATATCACCACGTCAAAGG
GTGACAGCAGGCTCATAAGACGCCCCAGCGTCGCCATAGTGCGTTCACCGAATACGTGCGCAACAACCGT
CTTCCGGAGACTGTCATACGCGTAAAACAGCCAGCGCTGGCGCGATTTAGCCCCGACATAGCCCCACTGT
TCGTCCATTTCCGCGCAGACGATGACGTCACTGCCCGGCTGTATGCGCGAGGTTACCGACTGCGGCCTGA
GTTTTTTAAGTGACGTAAAATCGTGTTGAGGCCAACGCCCATAATGCGGGCTGTTGCCCGGCATCCAACG
CCATTCATGGCCATATCAATGATTTTCTGGTGCGTACCGGGTTGAGAAGCGGTGTAAGTGAACTGCAGTT
GCCATGTTTTACGGCAGTGAGAGCAGAGATAGCGCTGATGTCCGGCGGTGCTTTTGCCGTTACGCACCAC
CCCGTCAGTAGCTGAACAGGAGGGACAGCTGATAGAAACAGAAGCCACTGGAGCACCTCAAAAACACCAT
CATACACTAAATCAGTAAGTTGGCAGCATCACCCATAATTGTGGTTTCAAAATCGGCTCCGTCGATACTA
TGTTATACGCCAACTTTGAAAACAACTTTGAAAAAGCTGTTTTCTGGTATTTAAGGTTTTAGAATGCAAG
GAACAGTGAATTGGAGTTCGTCTTGTTATAATTAGCTTCTTGGGGTATCTTTAAATACTGTAGAAAAGAG
GAAGGAAATAATAAATGGCTAAAATGAGAATATCACCGGAATTGAAAAAACTGATCGAAAAATACCGCTG
CGTAAAAGATACGGAAGGAATGTCTCCTGCTAAGGTATATAAGCTGGTGGGAGAAAATGAAAACCTATAT
TTAAAAATGACGGACAGCCGGTATAAAGGGACCACCTATGATGTGGAACGGGAAAAGGACATGATGCTAT
GGCTGGAAGGAAAGCTGCCTGTTCCAAAGGTCCTGCACTTTGAACGGCATGATGGCTGGAGCAATCTGCT
CATGAGTGAGGCCGATGGCGTCCTTTGCTCGGAAGAGTATGAAGATGAACAAAGCCCTGAAAAGATTATC
GAGCTGTATGCGGAGTGCATCAGGCTCTTTCACTCCATCGACATATCGGATTGTCCCTATACGAATAGCT
TAGACAGCCGCTTAGCCGAATTGGATTACTTACTGAATAACGATCTGGCCGATGTGGATTGCGAAAACTG
GGAAGAAGACACTCCATTTAAAGATCCGCGCGAGCTGTATGATTTTTTAAAGACGGAAAAGCCCGAAGAG
GAACTTGTCTTTTCCCACGGCGACCTGGGAGACAGCAACATCTTTGTGAAAGATGGCAAAGTAAGTGGCT
TTATTGATCTTGGGAGAAGCGGCAGGGCGGACAAGTGGTATGACATTGCCTTCTGCGTCCGGTCGATCAG
GGAGGATATCGGGGAAGAACAGTATGTCGAGCTATTTTTTGACTTACTGGGGATCAAGCCTGATTGGGAG
AAAATAAAATATTATATTTTACTGGATGAATTGTTTTAGTACCTAGATGTGGCGCAACGATGCCGGCGAC
AAGCAGGAGCGCACCGACTTCTTCCGCATCAAGTGTTTTGGCTCTCAGGCCGAGGCCCACGGCAAGTATT
TGGGCAAGGGGTCGCTGGTATTCGTGCAGGGCAAGATTCGGAATACCAAGTACGAGAAGGACGGCCAGAC
GGTCTACGGGACCGACTTCATTGCCGATAAGGTGGATTATCTGGACACCAAGGCACCAGGCGGGTCAAAT
CAGGAATAAGGGCACATTGCCCCGGCGTGAGTCGGGGCAATCCCGCAAGGAGGGTGAATGAATCGGACGT
TTGACCGGAAGGCATACAGGCAAGAACTGATCGACGCGGGGTTTTCCGCCGAGGATGCCGAAACCATCGC
AAGCCGCACCGTCATGCGTGCGCCCCGCGAAACCTTCCAGTCCGTCGGCTCGATGGTCCAGCAAGCTACG
GCCAAGATCGAGCGCGACAGCGTGCAACTGGCTCCCCCTGCCCTGCCCGCGCCATCGGCCGCCGTGGAGC
GTTCGCGTCGTCTCGAACAGGAGGCGGCAGGTTTGGCGAAGTCGATGACCATCGACACGCGAGGAACTAT
GACGACCAAGAAGCGAAAAACCGCCGGCGAGGACCTGGCAAAACAGGTCAGCGAGGCCAAGCAGGCCGCG
TTGCTGAAACACACGAAGCAGCAGATCAAGGAAATGCAGCTTTCCTTGTTCGATATTGCGCCGTGGCCGG
ACACGATGCGAGCGATGCCAAACGACACGGCCCGCTCTGCCCTGTTCACCACGCGCAACAAGAAAATCCC
GCGCGAGGCGCTGCAAAACAAGGTCATTTTCCACGTCAACAAGGACGTGAAGATCACCTACACCGGCGTC
GAGCTGCGGGCCGACGATGACGAACTGGTGTGGCAGCAGGTGTTGGAGTACGCGAAGCGCACCCCTATCG
GCGAGCCGATCACCTTCACGTTCTACGAGCTTTGCCAGGACCTGGGCTGGTCGATCAATGGCCGGTATTA
CACGAAGGCCGAGGAATGCCTGTCGCGCCTACAGGCGACGGCGATGGGCTTCACGTCCGACCGCGTTGGG
CACCTGGAATCGGTGTCGCTGCTGCACCGCTTCCGCGTCCTGGACCGTGGCAAGAAAACGTCCCGTTGCC
AGGTCCTGATCGACGAGGAAATCGTCGTGCTGTTTGCTGGCGACCACTACACGAAATTCATATGGGAGAA
GTACCGCAAGCTGTCGCCGACGGCCCGACGGATGTTCGACTATTTCAGCTCGCACCGGGAGCCGTACCCG
CTCAAGCTGGAAACCTTCCGCCTCATGTGCGGATCGGATTCCACCCGCGTGAAGAAGTGGCGCGAGCAGG
TCGGCGAAGCCTGCGAAGAGTTGCGAGGCAGCGGCCTGGTGGAACACGCCTGGGTCAATGATGACCTGGT
GCATTGCAAACGCTAGGGCCTTGTGGGGTCAGTTCCGGCTGGGGGTTCAGCAGCCAGCGCTTTACTGGCA
TTTCAGGAACAAGCGGGCACTGCTCGACGCACTTGCTTCGCTCAGTATCGCTCGGGACGCACGGCGCGCT
CTACGAACTGCCGATAAACAGAGGATTAAAATTGACAATTGTGATTAAGGCTCAGATTCGACGGCTTGGA
GCGGCCGACGTGCAGGATTTCCGCGAGATCCGATTGTCGGCCCTGAAGAAAGCTCCAGAGATGTTCGGGT
CCGTTTACGAGCACGAGGAGAAAAAGCCCATGGAGGCGTTCGCTGAACGGTTGCGAGATGCCGTGGCATT
CGGCGCCTACATCGACGGCGAGATCATTGGGCTGTCGGTCTTCAAACAGGAGGACGGCCCCAAGGACGCT
CACAAGGCGCATCTGTCCGGCGTTTTCGTGGAGCCCGAACAGCGAGGCCGAGGGGTCGCCGGTATGCTGC
TGCGGGCGTTGCCGGCGGGTTTATTGCTCGTGATGATCGTCCGACAGATTCCAACGGGAATCTGGTGGAT
GCGCATCTTCATCCTCGGCGCACTTAATATTTCGCTATTCTGGAGCTTGTTGTTTATTTCGGTCTACCGC
CTGCCGGGCGGGGTCGCGGCGACGGTAGGCGCTGTGCAGCCGCTGATGGTCGTGTTCATCTCTGCCGCTC
TGCTAGGTAGCCCGATACGATTGATGGCGGTCCTGGGGGCTATTTGCGGAACTGCGGGCGTGGCGCTGTT
GGTGTTGACACCAAACGCAGCGCTAGATCCTGTCGGCGTCGCAGCGGGCCTGGCGGGGGCGGTTTCCATG
GCGTTCGGAACCGTGCTGACCCGCAAGTGGCAACCTCCCGTGCCTCTGCTCACCTTTACCGCCTGGCAAC
TGGCGGCCGGAGGACTTCTGCTCGTTCCAGTAGCTTTAGTGTTTGATCCGCCAATCCCGATGCCTACAGG
AACCAATGTTCTCGGCCTGGCGTGGCTCGGCCTGATCGGAGCGGGTTTAACCTACTTCCTTTGGTTCCGG
GGGATCTCGCGACTCGAACCTACAGTTGTTTCCTTACTGGGCTTTCTCAGCCCCAGATCTGGGGTCGATC
AGCCGGGGATGCATCAGGCCGACAGTCGGAACTTCGGGTCCCCGACCTGTACCATTCGGTGAGCAATGGA
TAGGGGAGTTGATATCGTCAACGTTCACTTCTAAAGAAATAGCGCCACTCAGCTTCCTCAGCGGCTTTAT
CCAGCGATTTCCTATTATGTCGGCATAGTTCTCAAGATCGACAGCCTGTCACGGTTAAGCGAGAAATGAA
TAAGAAGGCTGATAATTCGGATCTCTGCGAGGGAGATGATATTTGATCACAGGCAGCAACGCTCTGTCAT
CGTTACAATCAACATGCTACCCTCCGCGAGATCATCCGTGTTTCAAACCCGGCAGCTTAGTTGCCGTTCT
TCCGAATAGCATCGGTAACATGAGCAAAGTCTGCCGCCTTACAACGGCTCTCCCGCTGACGCCGTCCCGG
ACTGATGGGCTGCCTGTATCGAGTGGTGATTTTGTGCCGAGCTGCCGGTCGGGGAGCTGTTGGCTGGCTG
GTGGCAGGATATATTGTGGTGTAAACAAATTGACGCTTAGACAACTTAATAACACATTGCGGACGTTTTT
AATGTACTGGGGTGGTTTTTCTTTTCACCAGTGAGACGGGCAACAGCTGATTGCCCTTCACCGCCTGGCC
CTGAGAGAGTTGCAGCAAGCGGTCCACGCTGGTTTGCCCCAGCAGGCGAAAATCCTGTTTGATGGTGGTT
CCGAAATCGGCAAAATCCCTTATAAATCAAAAGAATAGCCCGAGATAGGGT
[37 nt withheld, positions 15452-15488]
AAAGAACGTGGACTCCAACGTCAAAGG
[141 nt withheld, positions 15516-15656]
G
[44 nt withheld, positions 15658-15701]
CATTCAGGCTGCGCAACTGTTGGGAAGGGCGATCGGTGCGGGCCTCTTCGCTATTACGCCAGCTGGCGAA
AGGGGGATGTGCTGCAAGGCGATTAAGTTGGGTAACGCCAGGGTTTTCCCAGTCACGACGTTGTAAAACG
ACGGCCAGTGAATTAATTCCCGATCTAGTAACATAGATGACACCGCGCGCGATAATTTATCCTAGTTTGC
GCGCTATATTTTGTTTTCTATCGCGTATTAAATGTATAATTGCGGGACTCTAATCATAAAAACCCATCTC
ATAAATAACGTCATGCATTACATGTTAATTATTACATGCTTAACGTAATTCAACAGAAATTATATGATAA
TCATCGCAAGACCGGCAACAGGATTCAATCTTAAGAAACTTTATTGCCAAATGTTTGAACGATCGGGGAA
ATTCGAGCTCGGTACCCCCTCCTGGGCACGGTCGTACGCGATCCGCCGCGGTTCCACCTCACCATTGCGG
GTATGCCAGTTGAGTTCGATGAGTTCCCGTACCAGCTCCAACTCGGGCGATGCCACGCGCACTCCGTTCA
GATCTCGGTGACGGGCAGGACCGGACGGGGCGGTACCGGCAGGCTGAAGTCCAGCTGCCAGAAACCCACG
TCATGCCAGTTCCCGTGCTTGAAGCCGGCCGCCCGCAGCATGCCGCGGGGGGCATATCCGAGCGCCTCGT
GCATGCGCACGCTCGGGTCGTTGGGCAGCCCGATGACAGCGACCACGCTCTTGAAGCCCTGTGCCTCCAG
GGACTTCAGCAGGTGGGTGTAGAGCGTGGAGCCCAGTCCCGTCCGCTGGTGGCGGGGGGAGACGTACACG
GTCGACTCGGCCGTCCAGTCGTAGGCGTTGCGTGCCTTCCAGGGGCCCGCGTAGGCGATGCCGGCGACCT
CGCCGTCCACCTCGGCGACGAGCCAGGGATAGCGCTCCCGCAGACGGACGAGGTCGTCCGTCCACTCCTG
CGGTTCCTGCGGCTCGGTACGGAAGTTGACCGTGCTTGTCTCGATGTAGTGGTTGACGATGGTGCAGACC
GCCGGCATGTCCGCCTCGGTGGCACGGCGGATGTCGGCCGGGCGTCGTTCTGGGCTCATGGATCCTCTAG
AGTCCCCCGTGTTCTCTCCAAATGAAATGAACTTCCTTATATAGAGGAAGGGTCTTGCGAAGGATAGTGG
GATTGTGCGTCATCCCTTACGTCAGTGGAGATATCACATCAATCCACTTGCTTTGAAGACGTGGTTGGAA
CGTCTTCTTTTTCCACGATGCTCCTCGTGGGTGGGGGTCCATCTTTGGGACCACTGTCGGCAGAGGCATC
TTCAACGATGGCCTTTCCTTTATCGCAATGATGGCATTTGTAGGAGCCACCTTCCTTTTCCACTATCTTC
ACAATAAAGTGACAGATAGCTGGGCAATGGAATCCGAGGAGGTTTCCGGATATTACCCTTTGTTGAAAAG
TCTCAATTGCCCTTTGGTCTTCTGAGACTGTATCTTTGATATTTTTGGAGTAGACAAGTGTGTCGTGCTC
CACCATGTTGACGAAGATTTTCTTCTTGTCATTGAGTCGTAAGAGACTCTGTATGAACTGTTCGCCAGTC
TTTACGGCGAGTTCTGTTAGGTCCTCTATTTGAATCTTTGACTCCATGGCCTTTGATTCAGTGGGAACTA
CCTTTTTAGAGACTCCAATCTCTATTACTTGCCTTGGTTTGTGAAGCAAGCCTTGAATCGTCCATACTGG
AATAGTACTTCTGATCTTGAGAAATATATCTTTCTCTGTGTTCTTGATGCAGTTAGTCCTGAATCTTTTG
ACTGCATCTTTAACCTTCTTGGGAAGGTATTTGATTTCCTGGAGATTATTGCTCGGGTAGATCGTCTTGA
TGAGACCTGCTGCGTAAGCCTCTCTAACCATCTGTGGGTTAGCATTCTTTCTGAAATTGAAAAGGCTAAT
CTGGGGACCTGCAGGGGCAATACCGCCAGGGTTTTCCCAGTCACGACGTTGTAAAACGACGGCCAGTGCC
AAGCTTTCGACGAGTCAGTAATAAACGGCGTCAAAGTGGTTGCAGCCGGCACACACGAGTCGTGTTTATC
AACTCAAAGCACAAATACTTTTCCTCAACCTAAAAATAAGGCAATTAGCCAAAAACAACTTTGCGTGTAA
ACAACGCTCAATACACGTGTCATTTTATTATTAGCTATTGCTTCACCGCCTTAGCTTTCTCGTGACCTAG
TCGTCCTCGTCTTTTCTTCTTCTTCTTCTATAAAACAATACCCAAAGAGCTCTTCTTCTTCACAATTCAG
ATTTCAATTTCTCAAAATCTTAAAAACTTTCTCTCAATTCTCTCTACCGTGATCAAGGTAAATTTCTGTG
TTCCTTATTCTCTCAAAATCTTCGATTTTGTTTTCGTTCGATCCCAATTTCGTATATGTTCTTTGGTTTA
GATTCTGTTAATCTTAGATCGAAGACGATTTTCTGGGTTTGATCGTTAGATATCATCTTAATTCTCGATT
AGGGTTTCATAGATATCATCCGATTTGTTCAAATAATTTGAGTTTTGTCGAATAATTACTCTTCGATTTG
TGATTTCTATCTAGATCTGGTGTTAGTTTCTAGTTTGTGCGATCG
Features (pLannotate 1.2.2; 38 found; start..end, strand, type, name):
     37..58      -  misc_feature   MCS (fragment): pBluescript multiple cloning site
     75..99      +  protein_bind   attB1: mutant version of attB; recombination site for the Gateway® BP reaction BP Clonase™
    121..168     +  CDS            2xFLAG: two tandem FLAG® epitope tags
    220..4509    +  CDS            pcoCas9: Cas9 endonuclease from the Streptococcus pyogenes Type II CRISPR/Cas system plant codon-optimized Cas9 gene containing the potato IV2 intron
   4568..4820    +  terminator     NOS terminator: nopaline synthase terminator and poly(A) signal
   4865..4885    +  protein_bind   attB5: mutant version of attB; core recombination site for the Gateway® BP reaction BP Clonase™
   5240..5315    +  misc_RNA       gRNA scaffold: guide RNA scaffold for the Streptococcus pyogenes CRISPR/Cas9 system
   5327..5348    -  protein_bind   attB2 (fragment): mutant version of attB; recombination site for the Gateway® BP reaction BP Clonase™
   5828..5903    +  misc_RNA       gRNA scaffold: guide RNA scaffold for the Streptococcus pyogenes CRISPR/Cas9 system
   5915..5936    -  protein_bind   attB2 (fragment): mutant version of attB; recombination site for the Gateway® BP reaction BP Clonase™
   5958..5982    -  protein_bind   attB2: mutant version of attB; recombination site for the Gateway® BP reaction BP Clonase™
   6000..6035    -  misc_feature   MCS (fragment): pBluescript multiple cloning site
   6046..6298    +  terminator     NOS terminator: nopaline synthase terminator and poly(A) signal
   6357..6474    -  promoter       NOS promoter (fragment): nopaline synthase promoter
   6598..6622    +  misc_feature   RB T-DNA repeat: right border repeat from nopaline C58 T-DNA
   6732..6981    -  CDS            TcR (fragment): tetracycline efflux protein; tetA; confers resistance to tetracycline
   7087..7737    +  CDS            TetR: tetracycline resistance regulatory protein; tetR
   8096..8286    -  rep_origin     ori (fragment): high-copy-number ColE1/pMB1/pBR322/pUC origin of replication
   8418..8527    +  oriT           oriT: incP origin of transfer
   8560..8931    +  CDS            traJ: oriT-recognizing protein; traJ
   8969..9088    +  CDS            traI (fragment): TRAI6_ECOLX - Experimental evidence at protein level: Swiss-Prot protein existence level 1. The initiation process of transfer DNA synthesis requires the interaction of at least three plasmid-specific components (TraH, I, and J) at the transfer origin resulting in the assembly of a specialised nucleoprotein complex - the relaxosome. Site- and strand-specific cleavage at the transfer origin is dependent on TraI and TraJ. From Escherichia coli.
   9081..9695    +  rep_origin     oriV: origin of replication for the bacterial F plasmid
   9767..10042   +  CDS            klaC (fragment): KLAC_ECOLX - Also known as telB. Protein predicted: Swiss-Prot protein existence level 4. Belongs to the kla operon, which is associated with cryptic tellurite resistance, and IncW plasmid fertility inhibition. From Escherichia coli.
  10238..10387   +  CDS            satA (fragment): STA_BACSU - Also known as yyaR. Experimental evidence at protein level: Swiss-Prot protein existence level 1. Involved in resistance to streptothricin, a broad-spectrum antibiotic produced by streptomycetes. Detoxifies streptothricin via acetylation of the beta amino group of the first beta-lysyl moiety of streptothricin. From Bacillus subtilis (strain 168).
  10396..11163   -  mobile_element IS1: prokaryotic transposable element IS1
  11355..12149   +  CDS            KanR: aminoglycoside phosphotransferase; aphA-3; confers resistance to kanamycin
  12448..13596   +  CDS            trfA: trans-acting replication protein that binds to and activates oriV
  13616..13735   +  CDS            tetR (fragment): TETR1_ECOLX - Experimental evidence at protein level: Swiss-Prot protein existence level 1. TetR is the repressor of the tetracycline resistance element; its N-terminal region forms a helix-turn-helix structure and binds DNA. Binding of tetracycline to TetR reduces the repressor affinity for the tetracycline resistance gene (tetA) promoter operator sites. From Escherichia coli.
  15192..15216   +  misc_feature   LB T-DNA repeat: left border repeat from nopaline C58 T-DNA
  15270..15400   -  CDS            lacI (fragment): lac repressor; lacI; The lac repressor binds to the lac operator to inhibit transcription in E. coli. This inhibition can be relieved by adding lactose or isopropyl-β-D-thiogalactopyranoside (IPTG).
  15401..15701   -  rep_origin     M13 ori (fragment) (sequence partly withheld): M13 bacteriophage origin of replication; arrow indicates direction of (+) strand synthesis
  15699..15854   -  CDS            lacZα (fragment) (sequence partly withheld): LacZα fragment of β-galactosidase; lacZ fragment
  15863..16115   -  terminator     NOS terminator: nopaline synthase terminator and poly(A) signal
  16121..16138   +  misc_feature   MCS (fragment): pUC18/19 multiple cloning site
  16131..16244   -  CDS            bah (fragment): BAH_STRHY - Protein inferred from homology: Swiss-Prot protein existence level 3. This protein removes the N-acetyl group from bialaphos as one of the final steps of the bialaphos biosynthetic pathway. From Streptomyces hygroscopicus.
  16259..16810   -  CDS            BlpR: phosphinothricin acetyltransferase; Streptomyces hygroscopicus bar; confers resistance to bialophos or phosphinothricin
  16835..17176   -  promoter       CaMV 35S promoter: strong constitutive promoter from cauliflower mosaic virus
  17685..17729   -  CDS            lacZα (fragment): LacZα fragment of β-galactosidase; lacZ fragment
