[The description below was written by a language model from this plasmid's Addgene catalogue record and pLannotate feature annotations shown in this document.]
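Description:
pSC24 (also recorded as pSG218UG) is a low-copy Agrobacterium binary vector for plant CRISPR/Cas9 mutagenesis, built on the pSC218 backbone by Gateway cloning. The roughly 18.3 kb plasmid carries a broad-host-range RK2-type replication system (oriV with the trans-acting trfA gene), along with an incP oriT and traJ for conjugal mobilisation. It is selected in bacteria with kanamycin through an aphA-3 KanR gene. The backbone also contains remnants of tetracycline resistance and regulatory genes, a partial ColE1-type origin and an IS1 element.

Between the nopaline-type left and right T-DNA border repeats sit three functional units. The first is a plant codon-optimised Streptococcus pyogenes Cas9 that contains the potato IV2 intron, is preceded by a 2xFLAG tag and ends in a NOS terminator. It lies between attB1 and attB5 sites left by the multisite Gateway assembly. Downstream are two guide RNA cassettes, each ending in the standard S. pyogenes gRNA scaffold. Together they form a two-guide array directed at the adjacent Medicago truncatula loci Medtr2g101120 and Medtr2g101130 (Acre2). The third unit is a CaMV 35S-driven bar (BlpR) gene with a NOS terminator, which gives phosphinothricin/bialaphos selection of transformed plant tissue.

The promoters driving Cas9 and the guides are not annotated in the feature table. The catalogue purpose line is ambiguous here, naming both the rolD and AtUBQ10 promoters for Cas9, so the record does not settle the Cas9 promoter. The construct was used to generate targeted knockouts for validating genome-wide association candidate genes that affect nodulation.
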