Addgene plasmid #104798: pSC24
Purpose: CRISPR/Cas9 2xplex gRNA targeting Medtr2g101120, Medtr2g101130 (Acre2). Also expresses Cas9 from rolD promoter from AtUBQ10 promoter
Depositing lab: Nevin Young. Depositing organization: University of Minnesota. Publication: Validating Genome-Wide Association Candidates Controlling Quantitative Variation in Nodulation. Curtin SJ, Tiffin P, Guhlin J, Trujillo DI, Burghart LT, Atkins P, Baltes NJ, Denny R, Voytas DF, Stupar RM, Young ND. Plant Physiol. 2017 Feb;173(2):921-931. doi: 10.1104/pp.16.01923. Epub 2017 Jan 5. PubMed 28057894.
Backbone
  Vector backbone: pSC218
  Vector type: Plant Expression, CRISPR
Growth in bacteria
  Bacterial resistance: Kanamycin, 50 μg/mL
  Growth temperature: 37°C
  Growth strain: DH5alpha
  Copy number: Low Copy
Gene/Insert
  Gene/Insert name: Medtr2g101120, Medtr2g101130 (alt name: Acre2)
  gRNA/shRNA sequence: cccaatggtgaggcaattga, ccaccaatttaccgcatca
  Cloning method: Gateway Cloning
Terms and licenses: Academic/Nonprofit Terms; Industry Terms: Not Available to Industry
Depositor comments: 112-40:4.1. Alternative name of plasmid: pSG218UG
How to cite: pSC24 was a gift from Nevin Young (Addgene plasmid # 104798 ; http://n2t.net/addgene:104798 ; RRID:Addgene_104798)
